Addgene plasmid #110840: pLenti-2X-P2A-Puro
Purpose: Lentiviral vector for constitutive expression of 2X in mammalian cells (codon optimized)
Depositing lab: Lukas Dow. Depositing organization: Cornell University. Publication: Optimized base editors enable efficient editing in cells, organoids and mice. Zafra MP, Schatoff EM, Katti A, Foronda M, Breinig M, Schweitzer AY, Simon A, Han T, Goswami S, Montgomery E, Thibado J, Kastenhuber ER, Sanchez-Rivera FJ, Shi J, Vakoc CR, Lowe SW, Tschaharganeh DF, Dow LE. Nat Biotechnol. 2018 Jul 3. pii: nbt.4194. doi: 10.1038/nbt.4194. PubMed 29969439.
Backbone
  Vector backbone: Adapted from lentiCRISPRv1
  Backbone size w/o insert (bp): 6296
  Vector type: Lentiviral
  Selectable markers: Puromycin
Growth in bacteria
  Bacterial resistance: Ampicillin, 100 μg/mL
  Growth temperature: 30°C
  Growth strain: NEB Stable
  Copy number: Low Copy
Gene/Insert
  Gene/Insert name: BE3RA-2X (alt name: 2X)
  Species: Synthetic
  Insert size (bp): 5181
  Mutation: D10A and 2 tandem NLS sequences in the XTEN linker
  Promoter: EF1s
  Cloning method: Gibson Cloning
  Sequencing primers: 5′ TAAGTGCAGTAGTCGCCGTG; 3′ TTAAGAATACCAGTCAATCTTTC
Terms and licenses: Academic/Nonprofit Terms; Industry Terms: Not Available to Industry
How to cite: pLenti-2X-P2A-Puro was a gift from Lukas Dow (Addgene plasmid # 110840 ; http://n2t.net/addgene:110840 ; RRID:Addgene_110840)
