[The description below was written by a language model from this plasmid's Addgene catalogue record and pLannotate feature annotations shown in this document.]
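Description:
pLenti-2X-P2A-Puro is a lentiviral transfer plasmid of about 12.2 kb, adapted from lentiCRISPRv1, for constitutive expression of a codon-optimized cytosine base editor in mammalian cells. The viral cassette has a third-generation, self-inactivating layout. An RSV promoter drives a truncated HIV-1 5' LTR, followed by the Ψ packaging signal with a gag fragment, the Rev response element, and the cPPT/CTS. WPRE and a ΔU3 3' LTR close the cassette, with an SV40 poly(A) signal and SV40 origin downstream. In bacteria the plasmid is maintained through a ColE1/pUC-type origin and ampicillin resistance. The catalogue lists it as low copy, although the origin is annotated as a high-copy type. An f1 origin and remnants of lac, T7 and T3 elements come from the cloning backbone.

The payload, BE3RA-2X ("2X"), is a synthetic fusion expressed from the short EF-1α core promoter (EF1s). It consists of rat APOBEC1 cytidine deaminase, Streptococcus pyogenes Cas9 carrying the D10A nickase mutation, and the phage PBS2 uracil glycosylase inhibitor (UGI). According to the record, two tandem nuclear localization signals sit in the XTEN linker between the deaminase and Cas9. The deaminase converts cytosine to uracil at a guide-targeted site, while UGI blocks uracil excision so that C-to-T changes are retained. As the plasmid name indicates, a P2A self-cleaving peptide links the editor to puromycin N-acetyltransferase, so both proteins come from one transcript and transduced cells can be selected with puromycin. The P2A itself is not annotated in the feature tables.

No sgRNA cassette is annotated, so the guide RNA presumably has to be supplied separately. The two sequence records (depositor and NGS) are the same length and show the same feature order, offset by 22 nt.
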