Features (pLannotate 1.2.2; 29 found; start..end, strand, type, name):
      5..231     +  promoter       RSV promoter: Rous sarcoma virus enhancer/promoter
    232..412     +  LTR            5' LTR (truncated): truncated 5' long terminal repeat (LTR) from HIV-1
    459..584     +  misc_feature   HIV-1 Ψ: packaging signal of human immunodeficiency virus type 1
    568..931     +  CDS            HIV-1 gag (fragment): gag protein from human immunodeficiency virus 1; gag
   1077..1310    +  misc_feature   RRE: The Rev response element (RRE) of HIV-1 allows for Rev-dependent mRNA export from the nucleus to the cytoplasm.
   1687..1713    +  CDS            Rev (fragment): human immunodeficiency virus 1 (HIV-1) Rev protein; rev; enhances nuclear export of unspliced and incompletely spliced viral mRNAs
   1723..1840    +  misc_feature   cPPT/CTS: central polypurine tract and central termination sequence of HIV-1
   1909..2120    +  promoter       EF-1α core promoter: core promoter for human elongation factor EF-1α
   2146..2832    +  CDS            Apobec1: ABEC1_RAT - Experimental evidence at protein level: Swiss-Prot protein existence level 1. Catalytic component of the apolipoprotein B mRNA editing enzyme complex which is responsible for the postranscriptional editing of a CAA codon for Gln to a UAA codon for stop in the APOB mRNA. May also play a role in the epigenetic regulation of gene expression by participating in DNA demethylation. From Rattus norvegicus (Rat).
   2932..4647    +  CDS            Cas9(N): N-terminal portion of Streptococcus pyogenes Cas9 (Zetsche et al., 2015)
   4534..7032    +  CDS            Cas9(C): C-terminal portion of Streptococcus pyogenes Cas9 (Zetsche et al., 2015)
   7045..7293    +  CDS            UGI: UNGI_BPPB2 - Experimental evidence at protein level: Swiss-Prot protein existence level 1. This protein binds specifically and reversibly to the host uracil-DNA glycosylase, preventing removal of uracil residues from PBS2 DNA by the host uracil-excision repair system. From Bacillus phage PBS2 (Bacteriophage PBS2).
   7399..7998    +  CDS            PuroR (fragment): puromycin N-acetyltransferase; pac from Streptomyces; confers resistance to puromycin
   8014..8602    +  misc_feature   WPRE: woodchuck hepatitis virus posttranscriptional regulatory element
   8653..8672    +  misc_feature   cPPT/CTS (fragment): central polypurine tract and central termination sequence of HIV-1
   8674..8907    +  LTR            3' LTR (ΔU3): self-inactivating 3' long terminal repeat (LTR) from HIV-1
   8985..9106    +  polyA_signal   SV40 poly(A) signal: SV40 polyadenylation signal
   9146..9281    +  rep_origin     SV40 ori: SV40 origin of replication
   9302..9320    -  promoter       T7 promoter: promoter for bacteriophage T7 RNA polymerase
   9328..9483    +  CDS            lacZα (fragment): LacZα fragment of β-galactosidase; lacZ fragment
   9488..9916    +  rep_origin     f1 ori (sequence partly withheld): f1 bacteriophage origin of replication; arrow indicates direction of (+) strand synthesis
   9969..10073   +  promoter       AmpR promoter: bla
  10074..10934   +  CDS            AmpR: β-lactamase; bla; confers resistance to ampicillin, carbenicillin, and related antibiotics
  11105..11693   +  rep_origin     ori: high-copy-number ColE1/pMB1/pBR322/pUC origin of replication
  11876..11968   +  CDS            lacI (fragment): lac repressor; lacI; The lac repressor binds to the lac operator to inhibit transcription in E. coli. This inhibition can be relieved by adding lactose or isopropyl-β-D-thiogalactopyranoside (IPTG).
  11981..12002   +  protein_bind   CAP binding site: CAP binding activates transcription in the presence of cAMP. E. coli catabolite activator protein
  12017..12047   +  promoter       lac promoter: promoter for the E. coli lac operon
  12051..12073   +  protein_bind   lac operator (fragment): The lac repressor binds to the lac operator to inhibit transcription in E. coli. This inhibition can be relieved by adding lactose or isopropyl-β-D-thiogalactopyranoside (IPTG). lac repressor encoded by lacI
  12116..12134   +  promoter       T3 promoter: promoter for bacteriophage T3 RNA polymerase
>Addgene plasmid #110840 | pLenti-2X-P2A-Puro | depositor full sequence | sequence record 208392 | Full Sequence
TTAATGTAGTCTTATGCAATACTCTTGTAGTCTTGCAACATGGTAACGATGAGTTAGCAACATGCCTTAC
AAGGAGAGAAAAAGCACCGTGCATGCCGATTGGTGGAAGTAAGGTGGTACGATCGTGCCTTATTAGGAAG
GCAACAGACGGGTCTGACATGGATTGGACGAACCACTGAATTGCCGCATTGCAGAGATATTGTATTTAAG
TGCCTAGCTCGATACATAAACGGGTCTCTCTGGTTAGACCAGATCTGAGCCTGGGAGCTCTCTGGCTAAC
TAGGGAACCCACTGCTTAAGCCTCAATAAAGCTTGCCTTGAGTGCTTCAAGTAGTGTGTGCCCGTCTGTT
GTGTGACTCTGGTAACTAGAGATCCCTCAGACCCTTTTAGTCAGTGTGGAAAATCTCTAGCAGTGGCGCC
CGAACAGGGACTTGAAAGCGAAAGGGAAACCAGAGGAGCTCTCTCGACGCAGGACTCGGCTTGCTGAAGC
GCGCACGGCAAGAGGCGAGGGGCGGCGACTGGTGAGTACGCCAAAAATTTTGACTAGCGGAGGCTAGAAG
GAGAGAGATGGGTGCGAGAGCGTCAGTATTAAGCGGGGGAGAATTAGATCGCGATGGGAAAAAATTCGGT
TAAGGCCAGGGGGAAAGAAAAAATATAAATTAAAACATATAGTATGGGCAAGCAGGGAGCTAGAACGATT
CGCAGTTAATCCTGGCCTGTTAGAAACATCAGAAGGCTGTAGACAAATACTGGGACAGCTACAACCATCC
CTTCAGACAGGATCAGAAGAACTTAGATCATTATATAATACAGTAGCAACCCTCTATTGTGTGCATCAAA
GGATAGAGATAAAAGACACCAAGGAAGCTTTAGACAAGATAGAGGAAGAGCAAAACAAAAGTAAGACCAC
CGCACAGCAAGCGGCCGCTGATCTTCAGACCTGGAGGAGGAGATATGAGGGACAATTGGAGAAGTGAATT
ATATAAATATAAAGTAGTAAAAATTGAACCATTAGGAGTAGCACCCACCAAGGCAAAGAGAAGAGTGGTG
CAGAGAGAAAAAAGAGCAGTGGGAATAGGAGCTTTGTTCCTTGGGTTCTTGGGAGCAGCAGGAAGCACTA
TGGGCGCAGCGTCAATGACGCTGACGGTACAGGCCAGACAATTATTGTCTGGTATAGTGCAGCAGCAGAA
CAATTTGCTGAGGGCTATTGAGGCGCAACAGCATCTGTTGCAACTCACAGTCTGGGGCATCAAGCAGCTC
CAGGCAAGAATCCTGGCTGTGGAAAGATACCTAAAGGATCAACAGCTCCTGGGGATTTGGGGTTGCTCTG
GAAAACTCATTTGCACCACTGCTGTGCCTTGGAATGCTAGTTGGAGTAATAAATCTCTGGAACAGATTTG
GAATCACACGACCTGGATGGAGTGGGACAGAGAAATTAACAATTACACAAGCTTAATACACTCCTTAATT
GAAGAATCGCAAAACCAGCAAGAAAAGAATGAACAAGAATTATTGGAATTAGATAAATGGGCAAGTTTGT
GGAATTGGTTTAACATAACAAATTGGCTGTGGTATATAAAATTATTCATAATGATAGTAGGAGGCTTGGT
AGGTTTAAGAATAGTTTTTGCTGTACTTTCTATAGTGAATAGAGTTAGGCAGGGATATTCACCATTATCG
TTTCAGACCCACCTCCCAACCCCGAGGGGACCCAGACCACAATTTTAAAAGAAAAGGGGGGATTGGGGGG
TACAGTGCAGGGGAAAGAATAGTAGACATAATAGCAACAGACATACAAACTAAAGAATTACAAAAACAAA
TTACAAAAATTCAAAATTTTCGGGTTTATTACAGGGACAGCAGAGATCCACTTTGGCGCCGGCTCGAGTG
GCTCCGGTGCCCGTCAGTGGGCAGAGCGCACATCGCCCACAGTCCCCGAGAAGTTGGGGGGAGGGGTCGG
CAATTGAACCGGTGCCTAGAGAAGGTGGCGCGGGGTAAACTGGGAAAGTGATGTCGTGTACTGGCTCCGC
CTTTTTCCCGAGGGTGGGGGAGAACCGTATATAAGTGCAGTAGTCGCCGTGAACGTTCTTTTTCGCAACG
GGTTTGCCGCCAGAACACAGGTGTCGTGACGCGGGATCCGCCACCATGAGCTCAGAGACTGGCCCAGTGG
CTGTGGACCCCACATTGAGACGGCGGATCGAGCCCCATGAGTTTGAGGTATTCTTCGATCCGAGAGAGCT
CCGCAAGGAGACCTGCCTGCTTTACGAAATTAATTGGGGGGGCCGGCACTCCATTTGGCGACATACATCA
CAGAACACTAACAAGCACGTCGAAGTCAACTTCATCGAGAAGTTCACGACAGAAAGATATTTCTGTCCGA
ACACAAGGTGCAGCATTACCTGGTTTCTCAGCTGGAGCCCATGCGGCGAATGTAGTAGGGCCATCACTGA
ATTCCTGTCAAGGTATCCCCACGTCACTCTGTTTATTTACATCGCAAGGCTGTACCACCACGCTGACCCC
CGCAATCGACAAGGCCTGCGGGATTTGATCTCTTCAGGTGTGACTATCCAAATTATGACTGAGCAGGAGT
CAGGATACTGCTGGAGAAACTTTGTGAATTATAGCCCGAGTAATGAAGCCCACTGGCCTAGGTATCCCCA
TCTGTGGGTACGACTGTACGTTCTTGAACTGTACTGCATCATACTGGGCCTGCCTCCTTGTCTCAACATT
CTGAGAAGGAAGCAGCCACAGCTGACATTCTTTACCATCGCTCTTCAGTCTTGTCATTACCAGCGACTGC
CCCCACACATTCTCTGGGCCACCGGGTTGAAAAGCGGCAGCGAGACTCCCCCAAAGAAGAAACGGAAAGT
AGGCGGCTCCCCCAAGAAGAAGCGGAAGGTAGGGACCTCAGAGTCCGCCACACCCGAAAGTGACAAGAAG
TACAGCATCGGCCTGGCCATCGGCACCAACTCTGTGGGCTGGGCCGTGATCACCGACGAGTACAAGGTGC
CCAGCAAGAAATTCAAGGTGCTGGGCAACACCGACCGGCACAGCATCAAGAAGAACCTGATCGGAGCCCT
GCTGTTCGACAGCGGCGAAACAGCCGAGGCCACCCGGCTGAAGAGAACCGCCAGAAGAAGATACACCAGA
CGGAAGAACCGGATCTGCTATCTGCAAGAGATCTTCAGCAACGAGATGGCCAAGGTGGACGACAGCTTCT
TCCACAGACTGGAAGAGTCCTTCCTGGTGGAAGAGGATAAGAAGCACGAGCGGCACCCCATCTTCGGCAA
CATCGTGGACGAGGTGGCCTACCACGAGAAGTACCCCACCATCTACCACCTGAGAAAGAAACTGGTGGAC
AGCACCGACAAGGCCGACCTGCGGCTGATCTATCTGGCCCTGGCCCACATGATCAAGTTCCGGGGCCACT
TCCTGATCGAGGGCGACCTGAACCCCGACAACAGCGACGTGGACAAGCTGTTCATCCAGCTGGTGCAGAC
CTACAACCAGCTGTTCGAGGAAAACCCCATCAACGCCAGCGGCGTGGACGCCAAGGCCATCCTGTCTGCC
AGACTGAGCAAGAGCAGACGGCTGGAAAATCTGATCGCCCAGCTGCCCGGCGAGAAGAAGAATGGCCTGT
TCGGCAACCTGATTGCCCTGAGCCTGGGCCTGACCCCCAACTTCAAGAGCAACTTCGACCTGGCCGAGGA
TGCCAAACTGCAGCTGAGCAAGGACACCTACGACGACGACCTGGACAACCTGCTGGCCCAGATCGGCGAC
CAGTACGCCGACCTGTTTCTGGCCGCCAAGAACCTGTCCGACGCCATCCTGCTGAGCGACATCCTGAGAG
TGAACACCGAGATCACCAAGGCCCCCCTGAGCGCCTCTATGATCAAGAGATACGACGAGCACCACCAGGA
CCTGACCCTGCTGAAAGCTCTCGTGCGGCAGCAGCTGCCTGAGAAGTACAAAGAGATTTTCTTCGACCAG
AGCAAGAACGGCTACGCCGGCTACATTGACGGCGGAGCCAGCCAGGAAGAGTTCTACAAGTTCATCAAGC
CCATCCTGGAAAAGATGGACGGCACCGAGGAACTGCTCGTGAAGCTGAACAGAGAGGACCTGCTGCGGAA
GCAGCGGACCTTCGACAACGGCAGCATCCCCCACCAGATCCACCTGGGAGAGCTGCACGCCATTCTGCGG
CGGCAGGAAGATTTTTACCCATTCCTGAAGGACAACCGGGAAAAGATCGAGAAGATCCTGACCTTCCGCA
TCCCCTACTACGTGGGCCCTCTGGCCAGGGGAAACAGCAGATTCGCCTGGATGACCAGAAAGAGCGAGGA
AACCATCACCCCCTGGAACTTCGAGGAAGTGGTGGACAAGGGCGCTTCCGCCCAGAGCTTCATCGAGCGG
ATGACCAACTTCGATAAGAACCTGCCCAACGAGAAGGTGCTGCCCAAGCACAGCCTGCTGTACGAGTACT
TCACCGTGTATAACGAGCTGACCAAAGTGAAATACGTGACCGAGGGAATGAGAAAGCCCGCCTTCCTGAG
CGGCGAGCAGAAAAAGGCCATCGTGGACCTGCTGTTCAAGACCAACCGGAAAGTGACCGTGAAGCAGCTG
AAAGAGGACTACTTCAAGAAAATCGAGTGCTTCGACTCCGTGGAAATCTCCGGCGTGGAAGATCGGTTCA
ACGCCTCCCTGGGCACATACCACGATCTGCTGAAAATTATCAAGGACAAGGACTTCCTGGACAATGAGGA
AAACGAGGACATTCTGGAAGATATCGTGCTGACCCTGACACTGTTTGAGGACAGAGAGATGATCGAGGAA
CGGCTGAAAACCTATGCCCACCTGTTCGACGACAAAGTGATGAAGCAGCTGAAGCGGCGGAGATACACCG
GCTGGGGCAGGCTGAGCCGGAAGCTGATCAACGGCATCCGGGACAAGCAGTCCGGCAAGACAATCCTGGA
TTTCCTGAAGTCCGACGGCTTCGCCAACAGAAACTTCATGCAGCTGATCCACGACGACAGCCTGACCTTT
AAAGAGGACATCCAGAAAGCCCAGGTGTCCGGCCAGGGCGATAGCCTGCACGAGCACATTGCCAATCTGG
CCGGCAGCCCCGCCATTAAGAAGGGCATCCTGCAGACAGTGAAGGTGGTGGACGAGCTCGTGAAAGTGAT
GGGCCGGCACAAGCCCGAGAACATCGTGATCGAAATGGCCAGAGAGAACCAGACCACCCAGAAGGGACAG
AAGAACAGCCGCGAGAGAATGAAGCGGATCGAAGAGGGCATCAAAGAGCTGGGCAGCCAGATCCTGAAAG
AACACCCCGTGGAAAACACCCAGCTGCAGAACGAGAAGCTGTACCTGTACTACCTGCAGAATGGGCGGGA
TATGTACGTGGACCAGGAACTGGACATCAACCGGCTGTCCGACTACGATGTGGACCATATCGTGCCTCAG
AGCTTTCTGAAGGACGACTCCATCGACAACAAGGTGCTGACCAGAAGCGACAAGAACCGGGGCAAGAGCG
ACAACGTGCCCTCCGAAGAGGTCGTGAAGAAGATGAAGAACTACTGGCGGCAGCTGCTGAACGCCAAGCT
GATTACCCAGAGAAAGTTCGACAATCTGACCAAGGCCGAGAGAGGCGGCCTGAGCGAACTGGATAAGGCC
GGCTTCATCAAGAGACAGCTGGTGGAAACCCGGCAGATCACAAAGCACGTGGCACAGATCCTGGACTCCC
GGATGAACACTAAGTACGACGAGAATGACAAGCTGATCCGGGAAGTGAAAGTGATCACCCTGAAGTCCAA
GCTGGTGTCCGATTTCCGGAAGGATTTCCAGTTTTACAAAGTGCGCGAGATCAACAACTACCACCACGCC
CACGACGCCTACCTGAACGCCGTCGTGGGAACCGCCCTGATCAAAAAGTACCCTAAGCTGGAAAGCGAGT
TCGTGTACGGCGACTACAAGGTGTACGACGTGCGGAAGATGATCGCCAAGAGCGAGCAGGAAATCGGCAA
GGCTACCGCCAAGTACTTCTTCTACAGCAACATCATGAACTTTTTCAAGACCGAGATTACCCTGGCCAAC
GGCGAGATCCGGAAGCGGCCTCTGATCGAGACAAACGGCGAAACCGGGGAGATCGTGTGGGATAAGGGCC
GGGATTTTGCCACCGTGCGGAAAGTGCTGAGCATGCCCCAAGTGAATATCGTGAAAAAGACCGAGGTGCA
GACAGGCGGCTTCAGCAAAGAGTCTATCCTGCCCAAGAGGAACAGCGATAAGCTGATCGCCAGAAAGAAG
GACTGGGACCCTAAGAAGTACGGCGGCTTCGACAGCCCCACCGTGGCCTATTCTGTGCTGGTGGTGGCCA
AAGTGGAAAAGGGCAAGTCCAAGAAACTGAAGAGTGTGAAAGAGCTGCTGGGGATCACCATCATGGAAAG
AAGCAGCTTCGAGAAGAATCCCATCGACTTTCTGGAAGCCAAGGGCTACAAAGAAGTGAAAAAGGACCTG
ATCATCAAGCTGCCTAAGTACTCCCTGTTCGAGCTGGAAAACGGCCGGAAGAGAATGCTGGCCTCTGCCG
GCGAACTGCAGAAGGGAAACGAACTGGCCCTGCCCTCCAAATATGTGAACTTCCTGTACCTGGCCAGCCA
CTATGAGAAGCTGAAGGGCTCCCCCGAGGATAATGAGCAGAAACAGCTGTTTGTGGAACAGCACAAGCAC
TACCTGGACGAGATCATCGAGCAGATCAGCGAGTTCTCCAAGAGAGTGATCCTGGCCGACGCTAATCTGG
ACAAAGTGCTGTCCGCCTACAACAAGCACCGGGATAAGCCCATCAGAGAGCAGGCCGAGAATATCATCCA
CCTGTTTACCCTGACCAATCTGGGAGCCCCTGCCGCCTTCAAGTACTTTGACACCACCATCGACCGGAAG
AGGTACACCAGCACCAAAGAGGTGCTGGACGCCACCCTGATCCACCAGAGCATCACCGGCCTGTACGAGA
CACGGATCGACCTGTCTCAGCTGGGAGGCGACTCTGGTGGTTCTACTAATCTGTCAGATATTATTGAAAA
GGAGACCGGTAAGCAACTGGTTATCCAGGAATCCATCCTCATGCTCCCAGAGGAGGTGGAAGAAGTCATT
GGGAACAAGCCGGAAAGCGATATACTCGTGCACACCGCCTACGACGAGAGCACCGACGAGAATGTCATGC
TTCTGACTAGCGACGCCCCTGAATACAAGCCTTGGGCTCTGGTCATACAGGATAGCAACGGTGAGAACAA
GATTAAGATGCTCTCTGGTGGTTCTCCCAAGAAGAAGAGGAAAGTCGCTAGCGGCAGCGGCGCCACCAAC
TTCAGCCTGCTGAAGCAGGCCGGCGACGTGGAGGAGAACCCCGGCCCCATGACCGAGTACAAGCCCACGG
TGCGCCTCGCCACCCGCGACGACGTCCCCAGGGCCGTACGCACCCTCGCCGCCGCGTTCGCCGACTACCC
CGCCACGCGCCACACCGTCGATCCGGACCGCCACATCGAGCGGGTCACCGAGCTGCAAGAACTCTTCCTC
ACGCGCGTCGGGCTCGACATCGGCAAGGTGTGGGTCGCGGACGACGGCGCGGCCGTGGCGGTCTGGACCA
CGCCGGAGAGCGTCGAAGCGGGGGCGGTGTTCGCCGAGATCGGCCCGCGCATGGCCGAGTTGAGCGGTTC
CCGGCTGGCCGCGCAGCAACAGATGGAAGGCCTCCTGGCGCCGCACCGGCCCAAGGAGCCCGCGTGGTTC
CTGGCCACCGTCGGAGTCTCGCCCGACCACCAGGGCAAGGGTCTGGGCAGCGCCGTCGTGCTCCCCGGAG
TGGAGGCGGCCGAGCGCGCCGGGGTGCCCGCCTTCCTGGAGACCTCCGCGCCCCGCAACCTCCCCTTCTA
CGAGCGGCTCGGCTTCACCGTCACCGCCGACGTCGAGGTGCCCGAAGGACCGCGCACCTGGTGCATGACC
CGCAAGCCCGGTGCCTGAACGCGTTAAGTCGACAATCAACCTCTGGATTACAAAATTTGTGAAAGATTGA
CTGGTATTCTTAACTATGTTGCTCCTTTTACGCTATGTGGATACGCTGCTTTAATGCCTTTGTATCATGC
TATTGCTTCCCGTATGGCTTTCATTTTCTCCTCCTTGTATAAATCCTGGTTGCTGTCTCTTTATGAGGAG
TTGTGGCCCGTTGTCAGGCAACGTGGCGTGGTGTGCACTGTGTTTGCTGACGCAACCCCCACTGGTTGGG
GCATTGCCACCACCTGTCAGCTCCTTTCCGGGACTTTCGCTTTCCCCCTCCCTATTGCCACGGCGGAACT
CATCGCCGCCTGCCTTGCCCGCTGCTGGACAGGGGCTCGGCTGTTGGGCACTGACAATTCCGTGGTGTTG
TCGGGGAAATCATCGTCCTTTCCTTGGCTGCTCGCCTGTGTTGCCACCTGGATTCTGCGCGGGACGTCCT
TCTGCTACGTCCCTTCGGCCCTCAATCCAGCGGACCTTCCTTCCCGCGGCCTGCTGCCGGCTCTGCGGCC
TCTTCCGCGTCTTCGCCTTCGCCCTCAGACGAGTCGGATCTCCCTTTGGGCCGCCTCCCCGCGTCGACTT
TAAGACCAATGACTTACAAGGCAGCTGTAGATCTTAGCCACTTTTTAAAAGAAAAGGGGGGACTGGAAGG
GCTAATTCACTCCCAACGAAGACAAGATCTGCTTTTTGCTTGTACTGGGTCTCTCTGGTTAGACCAGATC
TGAGCCTGGGAGCTCTCTGGCTAACTAGGGAACCCACTGCTTAAGCCTCAATAAAGCTTGCCTTGAGTGC
TTCAAGTAGTGTGTGCCCGTCTGTTGTGTGACTCTGGTAACTAGAGATCCCTCAGACCCTTTTAGTCAGT
GTGGAAAATCTCTAGCAGTACGTATAGTAGTTCATGTCATCTTATTATTCAGTATTTATAACTTGCAAAG
AAATGAATATCAGAGAGTGAGAGGAACTTGTTTATTGCAGCTTATAATGGTTACAAATAAAGCAATAGCA
TCACAAATTTCACAAATAAAGCATTTTTTTCACTGCATTCTAGTTGTGGTTTGTCCAAACTCATCAATGT
ATCTTATCATGTCTGGCTCTAGCTATCCCGCCCCTAACTCCGCCCATCCCGCCCCTAACTCCGCCCAGTT
CCGCCCATTCTCCGCCCCATGGCTGACTAATTTTTTTTATTTATGCAGAGGCCGAGGCCGCCTCGGCCTC
TGAGCTATTCCAGAAGTAGTGAGGAGGCTTTTTTGGAGGCCTAGGGACGTACCCAATTCGCCCTATAGTG
AGTCGTATTACGCGCGCTCACTGGCCGTCGTTTTACAACGTCGTGACTGGGAAAACCCTGGCGTTACCCA
ACTTAATCGCCTTGCAGCACATCCCCCTTTCGCCAGCTGGCGTAATAGCGAAGAGGCCCGCACCGATCGC
CCTTCCCAACAGTTGCGCAGCCTGAATGGCGAATGGG
[124 nt withheld, positions 9488-9611]
C
[91 nt withheld, positions 9613-9703]
A
[49 nt withheld, positions 9705-9753]
CCTTTGACGTTGGAGTCCACGTTCTTT
[37 nt withheld, positions 9781-9817]
ACCCTATCTCGGTCTATTCTTTTGATTTATAAGGGATTTTGCCGATTTCGGCCTATTGGTTAAAAAATGA
GCTGATTTAACAAAAATTTAACGCGAATTTTAACAAAATATTAACGCTTACAATTTAGGTGGCACTTTTC
GGGGAAATGTGCGCGGAACCCCTATTTGTTTATTTTTCTAAATACATTCAAATATGTATCCGCTCATGAG
ACAATAACCCTGATAAATGCTTCAATAATATTGAAAAAGGAAGAGTATGAGTATTCAACATTTCCGTGTC
GCCCTTATTCCCTTTTTTGCGGCATTTTGCCTTCCTGTTTTTGCTCACCCAGAAACGCTGGTGAAAGTAA
AAGATGCTGAAGATCAGTTGGGTGCACGAGTGGGTTACATCGAACTGGATCTCAACAGCGGTAAGATCCT
TGAGAGTTTTCGCCCCGAAGAACGTTTTCCAATGATGAGCACTTTTAAAGTTCTGCTATGTGGCGCGGTA
TTATCCCGTATTGACGCCGGGCAAGAGCAACTCGGTCGCCGCATACACTATTCTCAGAATGACTTGGTTG
AGTACTCACCAGTCACAGAAAAGCATCTTACGGATGGCATGACAGTAAGAGAATTATGCAGTGCTGCCAT
AACCATGAGTGATAACACTGCGGCCAACTTACTTCTGACAACGATCGGAGGACCGAAGGAGCTAACCGCT
TTTTTGCACAACATGGGGGATCATGTAACTCGCCTTGATCGTTGGGAACCGGAGCTGAATGAAGCCATAC
CAAACGACGAGCGTGACACCACGATGCCTGTAGCAATGGCAACAACGTTGCGCAAACTATTAACTGGCGA
ACTACTTACTCTAGCTTCCCGGCAACAATTAATAGACTGGATGGAGGCGGATAAAGTTGCAGGACCACTT
CTGCGCTCGGCCCTTCCGGCTGGCTGGTTTATTGCTGATAAATCTGGAGCCGGTGAGCGTGGGTCTCGCG
GTATCATTGCAGCACTGGGGCCAGATGGTAAGCCCTCCCGTATCGTAGTTATCTACACGACGGGGAGTCA
GGCAACTATGGATGAACGAAATAGACAGATCGCTGAGATAGGTGCCTCACTGATTAAGCATTGGTAACTG
TCAGACCAAGTTTACTCATATATACTTTAGATTGATTTAAAACTTCATTTTTAATTTAAAAGGATCTAGG
TGAAGATCCTTTTTGATAATCTCATGACCAAAATCCCTTAACGTGAGTTTTCGTTCCACTGAGCGTCAGA
CCCCGTAGAAAAGATCAAAGGATCTTCTTGAGATCCTTTTTTTCTGCGCGTAATCTGCTGCTTGCAAACA
AAAAAACCACCGCTACCAGCGGTGGTTTGTTTGCCGGATCAAGAGCTACCAACTCTTTTTCCGAAGGTAA
CTGGCTTCAGCAGAGCGCAGATACCAAATACTGTTCTTCTAGTGTAGCCGTAGTTAGGCCACCACTTCAA
GAACTCTGTAGCACCGCCTACATACCTCGCTCTGCTAATCCTGTTACCAGTGGCTGCTGCCAGTGGCGAT
AAGTCGTGTCTTACCGGGTTGGACTCAAGACGATAGTTACCGGATAAGGCGCAGCGGTCGGGCTGAACGG
GGGGTTCGTGCACACAGCCCAGCTTGGAGCGAACGACCTACACCGAACTGAGATACCTACAGCGTGAGCT
ATGAGAAAGCGCCACGCTTCCCGAAGGGAGAAAGGCGGACAGGTATCCGGTAAGCGGCAGGGTCGGAACA
GGAGAGCGCACGAGGGAGCTTCCAGGGGGAAACGCCTGGTATCTTTATAGTCCTGTCGGGTTTCGCCACC
TCTGACTTGAGCGTCGATTTTTGTGATGCTCGTCAGGGGGGCGGAGCCTATGGAAAAACGCCAGCAACGC
GGCCTTTTTACGGTTCCTGGCCTTTTGCTGGCCTTTTGCTCACATGTTCTTTCCTGCGTTATCCCCTGAT
TCTGTGGATAACCGTATTACCGCCTTTGAGTGAGCTGATACCGCTCGCCGCAGCCGAACGACCGAGCGCA
GCGAGTCAGTGAGCGAGGAAGCGGAAGAGCGCCCAATACGCAAACCGCCTCTCCCCGCGCGTTGGCCGAT
TCATTAATGCAGCTGGCACGACAGGTTTCCCGACTGGAAAGCGGGCAGTGAGCGCAACGCAATTAATGTG
AGTTAGCTCACTCATTAGGCACCCCAGGCTTTACACTTTATGCTTCCGGCTCGTATGTTGTGTGGAATTG
TGAGCGGATAACAATTTCACACAGGAAACAGCTATGACCATGATTACGCCAAGCGCGCAATTAACCCTCA
CTAAAGGGAACAAAAGCTGGAGCTGCAAGC
