Features (pLannotate 1.2.2; 28 found; start..end, strand, type, name):
     27..253     +  promoter       RSV promoter: Rous sarcoma virus enhancer/promoter
    254..434     +  LTR            5' LTR (truncated): truncated 5' long terminal repeat (LTR) from HIV-1
    481..606     +  misc_feature   HIV-1 Ψ: packaging signal of human immunodeficiency virus type 1
    590..953     +  CDS            HIV-1 gag (fragment): gag protein from human immunodeficiency virus 1; gag
   1099..1332    +  misc_feature   RRE: The Rev response element (RRE) of HIV-1 allows for Rev-dependent mRNA export from the nucleus to the cytoplasm.
   1709..1735    +  CDS            Rev (fragment): human immunodeficiency virus 1 (HIV-1) Rev protein; rev; enhances nuclear export of unspliced and incompletely spliced viral mRNAs
   1745..1862    +  misc_feature   cPPT/CTS: central polypurine tract and central termination sequence of HIV-1
   1931..2142    +  promoter       EF-1α core promoter: core promoter for human elongation factor EF-1α
   2168..2854    +  CDS            Apobec1: ABEC1_RAT - Experimental evidence at protein level: Swiss-Prot protein existence level 1. Catalytic component of the apolipoprotein B mRNA editing enzyme complex which is responsible for the postranscriptional editing of a CAA codon for Gln to a UAA codon for stop in the APOB mRNA. May also play a role in the epigenetic regulation of gene expression by participating in DNA demethylation. From Rattus norvegicus (Rat).
   2954..7053    +  CDS            Cas9 (fragment): Cas9 (Csn1) endonuclease from the Streptococcus pyogenes Type II CRISPR/Cas system generates RNA-guided double strand breaks in DNA
   7067..7315    +  CDS            UGI: UNGI_BPPB2 - Experimental evidence at protein level: Swiss-Prot protein existence level 1. This protein binds specifically and reversibly to the host uracil-DNA glycosylase, preventing removal of uracil residues from PBS2 DNA by the host uracil-excision repair system. From Bacillus phage PBS2 (Bacteriophage PBS2).
   7421..8020    +  CDS            PuroR (fragment): puromycin N-acetyltransferase; pac from Streptomyces; confers resistance to puromycin
   8036..8624    +  misc_feature   WPRE: woodchuck hepatitis virus posttranscriptional regulatory element
   8675..8694    +  misc_feature   cPPT/CTS (fragment): central polypurine tract and central termination sequence of HIV-1
   8696..8929    +  LTR            3' LTR (ΔU3): self-inactivating 3' long terminal repeat (LTR) from HIV-1
   9007..9128    +  polyA_signal   SV40 poly(A) signal: SV40 polyadenylation signal
   9168..9303    +  rep_origin     SV40 ori: SV40 origin of replication
   9324..9342    -  promoter       T7 promoter: promoter for bacteriophage T7 RNA polymerase
   9350..9505    +  CDS            lacZα (fragment): LacZα fragment of β-galactosidase; lacZ fragment
   9510..9938    +  rep_origin     f1 ori (sequence partly withheld): f1 bacteriophage origin of replication; arrow indicates direction of (+) strand synthesis
   9991..10095   +  promoter       AmpR promoter: bla
  10096..10956   +  CDS            AmpR: β-lactamase; bla; confers resistance to ampicillin, carbenicillin, and related antibiotics
  11127..11715   +  rep_origin     ori: high-copy-number ColE1/pMB1/pBR322/pUC origin of replication
  11898..11990   +  CDS            lacI (fragment): lac repressor; lacI; The lac repressor binds to the lac operator to inhibit transcription in E. coli. This inhibition can be relieved by adding lactose or isopropyl-β-D-thiogalactopyranoside (IPTG).
  12003..12024   +  protein_bind   CAP binding site: CAP binding activates transcription in the presence of cAMP. E. coli catabolite activator protein
  12039..12069   +  promoter       lac promoter: promoter for the E. coli lac operon
  12073..12095   +  protein_bind   lac operator (fragment): The lac repressor binds to the lac operator to inhibit transcription in E. coli. This inhibition can be relieved by adding lactose or isopropyl-β-D-thiogalactopyranoside (IPTG). lac repressor encoded by lacI
  12138..12156   +  promoter       T3 promoter: promoter for bacteriophage T3 RNA polymerase
>Addgene plasmid #110840 | pLenti-2X-P2A-Puro | addgene full sequence | sequence record 211403 | Addgene NGS Result
AACAAAAGCTGGAGCTGCAAGCTTAATGTAGTCTTATGCAATACTCTTGTAGTCTTGCAACATGGTAACG
ATGAGTTAGCAACATGCCTTACAAGGAGAGAAAAAGCACCGTGCATGCCGATTGGTGGAAGTAAGGTGGT
ACGATCGTGCCTTATTAGGAAGGCAACAGACGGGTCTGACATGGATTGGACGAACCACTGAATTGCCGCA
TTGCAGAGATATTGTATTTAAGTGCCTAGCTCGATACATAAACGGGTCTCTCTGGTTAGACCAGATCTGA
GCCTGGGAGCTCTCTGGCTAACTAGGGAACCCACTGCTTAAGCCTCAATAAAGCTTGCCTTGAGTGCTTC
AAGTAGTGTGTGCCCGTCTGTTGTGTGACTCTGGTAACTAGAGATCCCTCAGACCCTTTTAGTCAGTGTG
GAAAATCTCTAGCAGTGGCGCCCGAACAGGGACTTGAAAGCGAAAGGGAAACCAGAGGAGCTCTCTCGAC
GCAGGACTCGGCTTGCTGAAGCGCGCACGGCAAGAGGCGAGGGGCGGCGACTGGTGAGTACGCCAAAAAT
TTTGACTAGCGGAGGCTAGAAGGAGAGAGATGGGTGCGAGAGCGTCAGTATTAAGCGGGGGAGAATTAGA
TCGCGATGGGAAAAAATTCGGTTAAGGCCAGGGGGAAAGAAAAAATATAAATTAAAACATATAGTATGGG
CAAGCAGGGAGCTAGAACGATTCGCAGTTAATCCTGGCCTGTTAGAAACATCAGAAGGCTGTAGACAAAT
ACTGGGACAGCTACAACCATCCCTTCAGACAGGATCAGAAGAACTTAGATCATTATATAATACAGTAGCA
ACCCTCTATTGTGTGCATCAAAGGATAGAGATAAAAGACACCAAGGAAGCTTTAGACAAGATAGAGGAAG
AGCAAAACAAAAGTAAGACCACCGCACAGCAAGCGGCCGCTGATCTTCAGACCTGGAGGAGGAGATATGA
GGGACAATTGGAGAAGTGAATTATATAAATATAAAGTAGTAAAAATTGAACCATTAGGAGTAGCACCCAC
CAAGGCAAAGAGAAGAGTGGTGCAGAGAGAAAAAAGAGCAGTGGGAATAGGAGCTTTGTTCCTTGGGTTC
TTGGGAGCAGCAGGAAGCACTATGGGCGCAGCGTCAATGACGCTGACGGTACAGGCCAGACAATTATTGT
CTGGTATAGTGCAGCAGCAGAACAATTTGCTGAGGGCTATTGAGGCGCAACAGCATCTGTTGCAACTCAC
AGTCTGGGGCATCAAGCAGCTCCAGGCAAGAATCCTGGCTGTGGAAAGATACCTAAAGGATCAACAGCTC
CTGGGGATTTGGGGTTGCTCTGGAAAACTCATTTGCACCACTGCTGTGCCTTGGAATGCTAGTTGGAGTA
ATAAATCTCTGGAACAGATTTGGAATCACACGACCTGGATGGAGTGGGACAGAGAAATTAACAATTACAC
AAGCTTAATACACTCCTTAATTGAAGAATCGCAAAACCAGCAAGAAAAGAATGAACAAGAATTATTGGAA
TTAGATAAATGGGCAAGTTTGTGGAATTGGTTTAACATAACAAATTGGCTGTGGTATATAAAATTATTCA
TAATGATAGTAGGAGGCTTGGTAGGTTTAAGAATAGTTTTTGCTGTACTTTCTATAGTGAATAGAGTTAG
GCAGGGATATTCACCATTATCGTTTCAGACCCACCTCCCAACCCCGAGGGGACCCAGACCACAATTTTAA
AAGAAAAGGGGGGATTGGGGGGTACAGTGCAGGGGAAAGAATAGTAGACATAATAGCAACAGACATACAA
ACTAAAGAATTACAAAAACAAATTACAAAAATTCAAAATTTTCGGGTTTATTACAGGGACAGCAGAGATC
CACTTTGGCGCCGGCTCGAGTGGCTCCGGTGCCCGTCAGTGGGCAGAGCGCACATCGCCCACAGTCCCCG
AGAAGTTGGGGGGAGGGGTCGGCAATTGAACCGGTGCCTAGAGAAGGTGGCGCGGGGTAAACTGGGAAAG
TGATGTCGTGTACTGGCTCCGCCTTTTTCCCGAGGGTGGGGGAGAACCGTATATAAGTGCAGTAGTCGCC
GTGAACGTTCTTTTTCGCAACGGGTTTGCCGCCAGAACACAGGTGTCGTGACGCGGGATCCGCCACCATG
AGCTCAGAGACTGGCCCAGTGGCTGTGGACCCCACATTGAGACGGCGGATCGAGCCCCATGAGTTTGAGG
TATTCTTCGATCCGAGAGAGCTCCGCAAGGAGACCTGCCTGCTTTACGAAATTAATTGGGGGGGCCGGCA
CTCCATTTGGCGACATACATCACAGAACACTAACAAGCACGTCGAAGTCAACTTCATCGAGAAGTTCACG
ACAGAAAGATATTTCTGTCCGAACACAAGGTGCAGCATTACCTGGTTTCTCAGCTGGAGCCCATGCGGCG
AATGTAGTAGGGCCATCACTGAATTCCTGTCAAGGTATCCCCACGTCACTCTGTTTATTTACATCGCAAG
GCTGTACCACCACGCTGACCCCCGCAATCGACAAGGCCTGCGGGATTTGATCTCTTCAGGTGTGACTATC
CAAATTATGACTGAGCAGGAGTCAGGATACTGCTGGAGAAACTTTGTGAATTATAGCCCGAGTAATGAAG
CCCACTGGCCTAGGTATCCCCATCTGTGGGTACGACTGTACGTTCTTGAACTGTACTGCATCATACTGGG
CCTGCCTCCTTGTCTCAACATTCTGAGAAGGAAGCAGCCACAGCTGACATTCTTTACCATCGCTCTTCAG
TCTTGTCATTACCAGCGACTGCCCCCACACATTCTCTGGGCCACCGGGTTGAAAAGCGGCAGCGAGACTC
CCCCAAAGAAGAAACGGAAAGTAGGCGGCTCCCCCAAGAAGAAGCGGAAGGTAGGGACCTCAGAGTCCGC
CACACCCGAAAGTGACAAGAAGTACAGCATCGGCCTGGCCATCGGCACCAACTCTGTGGGCTGGGCCGTG
ATCACCGACGAGTACAAGGTGCCCAGCAAGAAATTCAAGGTGCTGGGCAACACCGACCGGCACAGCATCA
AGAAGAACCTGATCGGAGCCCTGCTGTTCGACAGCGGCGAAACAGCCGAGGCCACCCGGCTGAAGAGAAC
CGCCAGAAGAAGATACACCAGACGGAAGAACCGGATCTGCTATCTGCAAGAGATCTTCAGCAACGAGATG
GCCAAGGTGGACGACAGCTTCTTCCACAGACTGGAAGAGTCCTTCCTGGTGGAAGAGGATAAGAAGCACG
AGCGGCACCCCATCTTCGGCAACATCGTGGACGAGGTGGCCTACCACGAGAAGTACCCCACCATCTACCA
CCTGAGAAAGAAACTGGTGGACAGCACCGACAAGGCCGACCTGCGGCTGATCTATCTGGCCCTGGCCCAC
ATGATCAAGTTCCGGGGCCACTTCCTGATCGAGGGCGACCTGAACCCCGACAACAGCGACGTGGACAAGC
TGTTCATCCAGCTGGTGCAGACCTACAACCAGCTGTTCGAGGAAAACCCCATCAACGCCAGCGGCGTGGA
CGCCAAGGCCATCCTGTCTGCCAGACTGAGCAAGAGCAGACGGCTGGAAAATCTGATCGCCCAGCTGCCC
GGCGAGAAGAAGAATGGCCTGTTCGGCAACCTGATTGCCCTGAGCCTGGGCCTGACCCCCAACTTCAAGA
GCAACTTCGACCTGGCCGAGGATGCCAAACTGCAGCTGAGCAAGGACACCTACGACGACGACCTGGACAA
CCTGCTGGCCCAGATCGGCGACCAGTACGCCGACCTGTTTCTGGCCGCCAAGAACCTGTCCGACGCCATC
CTGCTGAGCGACATCCTGAGAGTGAACACCGAGATCACCAAGGCCCCCCTGAGCGCCTCTATGATCAAGA
GATACGACGAGCACCACCAGGACCTGACCCTGCTGAAAGCTCTCGTGCGGCAGCAGCTGCCTGAGAAGTA
CAAAGAGATTTTCTTCGACCAGAGCAAGAACGGCTACGCCGGCTACATTGACGGCGGAGCCAGCCAGGAA
GAGTTCTACAAGTTCATCAAGCCCATCCTGGAAAAGATGGACGGCACCGAGGAACTGCTCGTGAAGCTGA
ACAGAGAGGACCTGCTGCGGAAGCAGCGGACCTTCGACAACGGCAGCATCCCCCACCAGATCCACCTGGG
AGAGCTGCACGCCATTCTGCGGCGGCAGGAAGATTTTTACCCATTCCTGAAGGACAACCGGGAAAAGATC
GAGAAGATCCTGACCTTCCGCATCCCCTACTACGTGGGCCCTCTGGCCAGGGGAAACAGCAGATTCGCCT
GGATGACCAGAAAGAGCGAGGAAACCATCACCCCCTGGAACTTCGAGGAAGTGGTGGACAAGGGCGCTTC
CGCCCAGAGCTTCATCGAGCGGATGACCAACTTCGATAAGAACCTGCCCAACGAGAAGGTGCTGCCCAAG
CACAGCCTGCTGTACGAGTACTTCACCGTGTATAACGAGCTGACCAAAGTGAAATACGTGACCGAGGGAA
TGAGAAAGCCCGCCTTCCTGAGCGGCGAGCAGAAAAAGGCCATCGTGGACCTGCTGTTCAAGACCAACCG
GAAAGTGACCGTGAAGCAGCTGAAAGAGGACTACTTCAAGAAAATCGAGTGCTTCGACTCCGTGGAAATC
TCCGGCGTGGAAGATCGGTTCAACGCCTCCCTGGGCACATACCACGATCTGCTGAAAATTATCAAGGACA
AGGACTTCCTGGACAATGAGGAAAACGAGGACATTCTGGAAGATATCGTGCTGACCCTGACACTGTTTGA
GGACAGAGAGATGATCGAGGAACGGCTGAAAACCTATGCCCACCTGTTCGACGACAAAGTGATGAAGCAG
CTGAAGCGGCGGAGATACACCGGCTGGGGCAGGCTGAGCCGGAAGCTGATCAACGGCATCCGGGACAAGC
AGTCCGGCAAGACAATCCTGGATTTCCTGAAGTCCGACGGCTTCGCCAACAGAAACTTCATGCAGCTGAT
CCACGACGACAGCCTGACCTTTAAAGAGGACATCCAGAAAGCCCAGGTGTCCGGCCAGGGCGATAGCCTG
CACGAGCACATTGCCAATCTGGCCGGCAGCCCCGCCATTAAGAAGGGCATCCTGCAGACAGTGAAGGTGG
TGGACGAGCTCGTGAAAGTGATGGGCCGGCACAAGCCCGAGAACATCGTGATCGAAATGGCCAGAGAGAA
CCAGACCACCCAGAAGGGACAGAAGAACAGCCGCGAGAGAATGAAGCGGATCGAAGAGGGCATCAAAGAG
CTGGGCAGCCAGATCCTGAAAGAACACCCCGTGGAAAACACCCAGCTGCAGAACGAGAAGCTGTACCTGT
ACTACCTGCAGAATGGGCGGGATATGTACGTGGACCAGGAACTGGACATCAACCGGCTGTCCGACTACGA
TGTGGACCATATCGTGCCTCAGAGCTTTCTGAAGGACGACTCCATCGACAACAAGGTGCTGACCAGAAGC
GACAAGAACCGGGGCAAGAGCGACAACGTGCCCTCCGAAGAGGTCGTGAAGAAGATGAAGAACTACTGGC
GGCAGCTGCTGAACGCCAAGCTGATTACCCAGAGAAAGTTCGACAATCTGACCAAGGCCGAGAGAGGCGG
CCTGAGCGAACTGGATAAGGCCGGCTTCATCAAGAGACAGCTGGTGGAAACCCGGCAGATCACAAAGCAC
GTGGCACAGATCCTGGACTCCCGGATGAACACTAAGTACGACGAGAATGACAAGCTGATCCGGGAAGTGA
AAGTGATCACCCTGAAGTCCAAGCTGGTGTCCGATTTCCGGAAGGATTTCCAGTTTTACAAAGTGCGCGA
GATCAACAACTACCACCACGCCCACGACGCCTACCTGAACGCCGTCGTGGGAACCGCCCTGATCAAAAAG
TACCCTAAGCTGGAAAGCGAGTTCGTGTACGGCGACTACAAGGTGTACGACGTGCGGAAGATGATCGCCA
AGAGCGAGCAGGAAATCGGCAAGGCTACCGCCAAGTACTTCTTCTACAGCAACATCATGAACTTTTTCAA
GACCGAGATTACCCTGGCCAACGGCGAGATCCGGAAGCGGCCTCTGATCGAGACAAACGGCGAAACCGGG
GAGATCGTGTGGGATAAGGGCCGGGATTTTGCCACCGTGCGGAAAGTGCTGAGCATGCCCCAAGTGAATA
TCGTGAAAAAGACCGAGGTGCAGACAGGCGGCTTCAGCAAAGAGTCTATCCTGCCCAAGAGGAACAGCGA
TAAGCTGATCGCCAGAAAGAAGGACTGGGACCCTAAGAAGTACGGCGGCTTCGACAGCCCCACCGTGGCC
TATTCTGTGCTGGTGGTGGCCAAAGTGGAAAAGGGCAAGTCCAAGAAACTGAAGAGTGTGAAAGAGCTGC
TGGGGATCACCATCATGGAAAGAAGCAGCTTCGAGAAGAATCCCATCGACTTTCTGGAAGCCAAGGGCTA
CAAAGAAGTGAAAAAGGACCTGATCATCAAGCTGCCTAAGTACTCCCTGTTCGAGCTGGAAAACGGCCGG
AAGAGAATGCTGGCCTCTGCCGGCGAACTGCAGAAGGGAAACGAACTGGCCCTGCCCTCCAAATATGTGA
ACTTCCTGTACCTGGCCAGCCACTATGAGAAGCTGAAGGGCTCCCCCGAGGATAATGAGCAGAAACAGCT
GTTTGTGGAACAGCACAAGCACTACCTGGACGAGATCATCGAGCAGATCAGCGAGTTCTCCAAGAGAGTG
ATCCTGGCCGACGCTAATCTGGACAAAGTGCTGTCCGCCTACAACAAGCACCGGGATAAGCCCATCAGAG
AGCAGGCCGAGAATATCATCCACCTGTTTACCCTGACCAATCTGGGAGCCCCTGCCGCCTTCAAGTACTT
TGACACCACCATCGACCGGAAGAGGTACACCAGCACCAAAGAGGTGCTGGACGCCACCCTGATCCACCAG
AGCATCACCGGCCTGTACGAGACACGGATCGACCTGTCTCAGCTGGGAGGCGATTCAGGCGGATCTACTA
ATCTGTCAGATATTATTGAAAAGGAGACCGGTAAGCAACTGGTTATCCAGGAATCCATCCTCATGCTCCC
AGAGGAGGTGGAAGAAGTCATTGGGAACAAGCCGGAAAGCGATATACTCGTGCACACCGCCTACGACGAG
AGCACCGACGAGAATGTCATGCTTCTGACTAGCGACGCCCCTGAATACAAGCCTTGGGCTCTGGTCATAC
AGGATAGCAACGGTGAGAACAAGATTAAGATGCTCTCTGGTGGTTCTCCCAAGAAGAAGAGGAAAGTCGC
TAGCGGCAGCGGCGCCACCAACTTCAGCCTGCTGAAGCAGGCCGGCGACGTGGAGGAGAACCCCGGCCCC
ATGACCGAGTACAAGCCCACGGTGCGCCTCGCCACCCGCGACGACGTCCCCAGGGCCGTACGCACCCTCG
CCGCCGCGTTCGCCGACTACCCCGCCACGCGCCACACCGTCGATCCGGACCGCCACATCGAGCGGGTCAC
CGAGCTGCAAGAACTCTTCCTCACGCGCGTCGGGCTCGACATCGGCAAGGTGTGGGTCGCGGACGACGGC
GCCGCGGTGGCGGTCTGGACCACGCCGGAGAGCGTCGAAGCGGGGGCGGTGTTCGCCGAGATCGGCCCGC
GCATGGCCGAGTTGAGCGGTTCCCGGCTGGCCGCGCAGCAACAGATGGAAGGCCTCCTGGCGCCGCACCG
GCCCAAGGAGCCCGCGTGGTTCCTGGCCACCGTCGGAGTCTCGCCCGACCACCAGGGCAAGGGTCTGGGC
AGCGCCGTCGTGCTCCCCGGAGTGGAGGCGGCCGAGCGCGCCGGGGTGCCCGCCTTCCTGGAGACCTCCG
CGCCCCGCAACCTCCCCTTCTACGAGCGGCTCGGCTTCACCGTCACCGCCGACGTCGAGGTGCCCGAAGG
ACCGCGCACCTGGTGCATGACCCGCAAGCCCGGTGCCTGAACGCGTTAAGTCGACAATCAACCTCTGGAT
TACAAAATTTGTGAAAGATTGACTGGTATTCTTAACTATGTTGCTCCTTTTACGCTATGTGGATACGCTG
CTTTAATGCCTTTGTATCATGCTATTGCTTCCCGTATGGCTTTCATTTTCTCCTCCTTGTATAAATCCTG
GTTGCTGTCTCTTTATGAGGAGTTGTGGCCCGTTGTCAGGCAACGTGGCGTGGTGTGCACTGTGTTTGCT
GACGCAACCCCCACTGGTTGGGGCATTGCCACCACCTGTCAGCTCCTTTCCGGGACTTTCGCTTTCCCCC
TCCCTATTGCCACGGCGGAACTCATCGCCGCCTGCCTTGCCCGCTGCTGGACAGGGGCTCGGCTGTTGGG
CACTGACAATTCCGTGGTGTTGTCGGGGAAATCATCGTCCTTTCCTTGGCTGCTCGCCTGTGTTGCCACC
TGGATTCTGCGCGGGACGTCCTTCTGCTACGTCCCTTCGGCCCTCAATCCAGCGGACCTTCCTTCCCGCG
GCCTGCTGCCGGCTCTGCGGCCTCTTCCGCGTCTTCGCCTTCGCCCTCAGACGAGTCGGATCTCCCTTTG
GGCCGCCTCCCCGCGTCGACTTTAAGACCAATGACTTACAAGGCAGCTGTAGATCTTAGCCACTTTTTAA
AAGAAAAGGGGGGACTGGAAGGGCTAATTCACTCCCAACGAAGACAAGATCTGCTTTTTGCTTGTACTGG
GTCTCTCTGGTTAGACCAGATCTGAGCCTGGGAGCTCTCTGGCTAACTAGGGAACCCACTGCTTAAGCCT
CAATAAAGCTTGCCTTGAGTGCTTCAAGTAGTGTGTGCCCGTCTGTTGTGTGACTCTGGTAACTAGAGAT
CCCTCAGACCCTTTTAGTCAGTGTGGAAAATCTCTAGCAGTACGTATAGTAGTTCATGTCATCTTATTAT
TCAGTATTTATAACTTGCAAAGAAATGAATATCAGAGAGTGAGAGGAACTTGTTTATTGCAGCTTATAAT
GGTTACAAATAAAGCAATAGCATCACAAATTTCACAAATAAAGCATTTTTTTCACTGCATTCTAGTTGTG
GTTTGTCCAAACTCATCAATGTATCTTATCATGTCTGGCTCTAGCTATCCCGCCCCTAACTCCGCCCATC
CCGCCCCTAACTCCGCCCAGTTCCGCCCATTCTCCGCCCCATGGCTGACTAATTTTTTTTATTTATGCAG
AGGCCGAGGCCGCCTCGGCCTCTGAGCTATTCCAGAAGTAGTGAGGAGGCTTTTTTGGAGGCCTAGGGAC
GTACCCAATTCGCCCTATAGTGAGTCGTATTACGCGCGCTCACTGGCCGTCGTTTTACAACGTCGTGACT
GGGAAAACCCTGGCGTTACCCAACTTAATCGCCTTGCAGCACATCCCCCTTTCGCCAGCTGGCGTAATAG
CGAAGAGGCCCGCACCGATCGCCCTTCCCAACAGTTGCGCAGCCTGAATGGCGAATGGG
[124 nt withheld, positions 9510-9633]
C
[91 nt withheld, positions 9635-9725]
A
[49 nt withheld, positions 9727-9775]
CCTTTGACGTTGGAGTCCACGTTCTTT
[37 nt withheld, positions 9803-9839]
ACCCTATCTCGGTCTATTCTTTTGATTTATAAGGGATTTTGCCGATTTCGGCCTATTGGTTAAAAAATGA
GCTGATTTAACAAAAATTTAACGCGAATTTTAACAAAATATTAACGCTTACAATTTAGGTGGCACTTTTC
GGGGAAATGTGCGCGGAACCCCTATTTGTTTATTTTTCTAAATACATTCAAATATGTATCCGCTCATGAG
ACAATAACCCTGATAAATGCTTCAATAATATTGAAAAAGGAAGAGTATGAGTATTCAACATTTCCGTGTC
GCCCTTATTCCCTTTTTTGCGGCATTTTGCCTTCCTGTTTTTGCTCACCCAGAAACGCTGGTGAAAGTAA
AAGATGCTGAAGATCAGTTGGGTGCACGAGTGGGTTACATCGAACTGGATCTCAACAGCGGTAAGATCCT
TGAGAGTTTTCGCCCCGAAGAACGTTTTCCAATGATGAGCACTTTTAAAGTTCTGCTATGTGGCGCGGTA
TTATCCCGTATTGACGCCGGGCAAGAGCAACTCGGTCGCCGCATACACTATTCTCAGAATGACTTGGTTG
AGTACTCACCAGTCACAGAAAAGCATCTTACGGATGGCATGACAGTAAGAGAATTATGCAGTGCTGCCAT
AACCATGAGTGATAACACTGCGGCCAACTTACTTCTGACAACGATCGGAGGACCGAAGGAGCTAACCGCT
TTTTTGCACAACATGGGGGATCATGTAACTCGCCTTGATCGTTGGGAACCGGAGCTGAATGAAGCCATAC
CAAACGACGAGCGTGACACCACGATGCCTGTAGCAATGGCAACAACGTTGCGCAAACTATTAACTGGCGA
ACTACTTACTCTAGCTTCCCGGCAACAATTAATAGACTGGATGGAGGCGGATAAAGTTGCAGGACCACTT
CTGCGCTCGGCCCTTCCGGCTGGCTGGTTTATTGCTGATAAATCTGGAGCCGGTGAGCGTGGGTCTCGCG
GTATCATTGCAGCACTGGGGCCAGATGGTAAGCCCTCCCGTATCGTAGTTATCTACACGACGGGGAGTCA
GGCAACTATGGATGAACGAAATAGACAGATCGCTGAGATAGGTGCCTCACTGATTAAGCATTGGTAACTG
TCAGACCAAGTTTACTCATATATACTTTAGATTGATTTAAAACTTCATTTTTAATTTAAAAGGATCTAGG
TGAAGATCCTTTTTGATAATCTCATGACCAAAATCCCTTAACGTGAGTTTTCGTTCCACTGAGCGTCAGA
CCCCGTAGAAAAGATCAAAGGATCTTCTTGAGATCCTTTTTTTCTGCGCGTAATCTGCTGCTTGCAAACA
AAAAAACCACCGCTACCAGCGGTGGTTTGTTTGCCGGATCAAGAGCTACCAACTCTTTTTCCGAAGGTAA
CTGGCTTCAGCAGAGCGCAGATACCAAATACTGTTCTTCTAGTGTAGCCGTAGTTAGGCCACCACTTCAA
GAACTCTGTAGCACCGCCTACATACCTCGCTCTGCTAATCCTGTTACCAGTGGCTGCTGCCAGTGGCGAT
AAGTCGTGTCTTACCGGGTTGGACTCAAGACGATAGTTACCGGATAAGGCGCAGCGGTCGGGCTGAACGG
GGGGTTCGTGCACACAGCCCAGCTTGGAGCGAACGACCTACACCGAACTGAGATACCTACAGCGTGAGCT
ATGAGAAAGCGCCACGCTTCCCGAAGGGAGAAAGGCGGACAGGTATCCGGTAAGCGGCAGGGTCGGAACA
GGAGAGCGCACGAGGGAGCTTCCAGGGGGAAACGCCTGGTATCTTTATAGTCCTGTCGGGTTTCGCCACC
TCTGACTTGAGCGTCGATTTTTGTGATGCTCGTCAGGGGGGCGGAGCCTATGGAAAAACGCCAGCAACGC
GGCCTTTTTACGGTTCCTGGCCTTTTGCTGGCCTTTTGCTCACATGTTCTTTCCTGCGTTATCCCCTGAT
TCTGTGGATAACCGTATTACCGCCTTTGAGTGAGCTGATACCGCTCGCCGCAGCCGAACGACCGAGCGCA
GCGAGTCAGTGAGCGAGGAAGCGGAAGAGCGCCCAATACGCAAACCGCCTCTCCCCGCGCGTTGGCCGAT
TCATTAATGCAGCTGGCACGACAGGTTTCCCGACTGGAAAGCGGGCAGTGAGCGCAACGCAATTAATGTG
AGTTAGCTCACTCATTAGGCACCCCAGGCTTTACACTTTATGCTTCCGGCTCGTATGTTGTGTGGAATTG
TGAGCGGATAACAATTTCACACAGGAAACAGCTATGACCATGATTACGCCAAGCGCGCAATTAACCCTCA
CTAAAGGG
